Addgene plasmid #100605: pFloxed DHFR-TS*
Purpose: pUC19 with loxP-pDHFR-TS:DHFR-TS*(Pyr-R)-Stop-loxP-DHFR-TS 3' UTR
Depositing lab: David Sibley. Depositing organization: Washington University in Saint Louis.
Backbone
  Vector backbone: pUC19
  Backbone size w/o insert (bp): 2678
  Total vector size (bp): 6602
  Vector type: Toxoplasma expression
Growth in bacteria
  Bacterial resistance: Ampicillin, 100 μg/mL
  Growth temperature: 37°C
  Growth strain: DH5alpha
  Copy number: High Copy
Gene/Insert
  Gene/Insert name: Floxed TgDHFR-TS*
  Species: Toxoplasma gondii
  Insert size (bp): 3924
  Mutation: Pyrimethamine resistance
  Cloning method: Gibson Cloning
  Sequencing primers: 5′ M13F; 3′ M13R
Terms and licenses: Academic/Nonprofit Terms; Industry Terms: Not Available to Industry
How to cite: pFloxed DHFR-TS* was a gift from David Sibley (Addgene plasmid # 100605 ; http://n2t.net/addgene:100605 ; RRID:Addgene_100605)
