[The description below was written by a language model from this plasmid's Addgene catalogue record and pLannotate feature annotations shown in this document.]
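Description:
pFloxed DHFR-TS* is a pUC19-based plasmid that carries a Cre-excisable pyrimethamine-resistance marker for use in Toxoplasma gondii. It is propagated in E. coli as a high-copy plasmid through the ColE1/pUC origin and selected with ampicillin via the β-lactamase gene and its native promoter. Remnants of the pUC19 cloning region (lacZα fragment, lac promoter and operator, CAP site, part of the multiple cloning site) flank the insert, which was assembled by Gibson cloning. The catalogue lists a total size of 6,602 bp, slightly smaller than the 6,619 nt sequenced record used for the feature table.

The roughly 3.9 kb insert is described as loxP, the T. gondii DHFR-TS promoter, the DHFR-TS* coding sequence with its stop codon, a second loxP, and then the DHFR-TS 3' UTR. The annotation agrees with this layout. Two same-orientation loxP sites bracket the open reading frame of the bifunctional dihydrofolate reductase-thymidylate synthase. About 1 kb of unannotated sequence lies upstream of the coding region, where the promoter would sit, and about 1 kb lies downstream of the second loxP, where the 3' UTR would sit. The asterisk denotes a mutant allele conferring pyrimethamine resistance, although the record does not specify the substitutions.

Because the loxP sites are direct repeats, Cre recombinase would excise the promoter and coding sequence and leave a single loxP next to the 3' UTR. The cassette can therefore serve as a positive selectable marker in parasites that can later be removed, for example to recycle the marker. Because the 3' UTR lies outside the floxed region, excision could also bring it next to upstream sequence. The record does not describe specific applications beyond Toxoplasma expression.
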