Features (pLannotate 1.2.2; 15 found; start..end, strand, type, name):
    137..236     +  misc_feature   bom (fragment): basis of mobility region from pBR322
    242..399     -  CDS            lacZα (fragment): LacZα fragment of β-galactosidase; lacZ fragment
    415..448     +  protein_bind   loxP: Cre-mediated recombination occurs in the 8-bp core sequence (GCATACAT). Cre recombinase
   1440..3269    +  CDS            DRTS_TOXGO: Experimental evidence at protein level: Swiss-Prot protein existence level 1. Bifunctional enzyme. Involved in de novo dTMP biosynthesis. Key enzyme in folate metabolism. Catalyzes an essential reaction for de novo glycine and purine synthesis, DNA precursor synthesis, and for the conversion of dUMP to dTMP (By similarity). From Toxoplasma gondii.
   3280..3313    +  protein_bind   loxP: Cre-mediated recombination occurs in the 8-bp core sequence (GCATACAT). Cre recombinase
   4337..4366    +  misc_feature   MCS (fragment): pUC18/19 multiple cloning site
   4396..4414    -  promoter       T7 promoter: promoter for bacteriophage T7 RNA polymerase
   4422..4438    -  protein_bind   lac operator: The lac repressor binds to the lac operator to inhibit transcription in E. coli. This inhibition can be relieved by adding lactose or isopropyl-β-D-thiogalactopyranoside (IPTG). lac repressor encoded by lacI
   4446..4476    -  promoter       lac promoter: promoter for the E. coli lac operon
   4491..4512    -  protein_bind   CAP binding site: CAP binding activates transcription in the presence of cAMP. E. coli catabolite activator protein
   4525..4617    -  CDS            lacI (fragment): lac repressor; lacI; The lac repressor binds to the lac operator to inhibit transcription in E. coli. This inhibition can be relieved by adding lactose or isopropyl-β-D-thiogalactopyranoside (IPTG).
   4800..5388    -  rep_origin     ori: high-copy-number ColE1/pMB1/pBR322/pUC origin of replication
   5559..6419    -  CDS            AmpR: β-lactamase; bla; confers resistance to ampicillin, carbenicillin, and related antibiotics
   6420..6524    -  promoter       AmpR promoter: bla
   6619..35      +  CDS            rop (fragment) (across the origin): Rop protein, which maintains plasmids at low copy number; rop
>Addgene plasmid #100605 | pFloxed DHFR-TS* | addgene full sequence | sequence record 192861 | Addgene NGS Result
TCGCGCGTTTCGGTGATGACGGTGAAAACCTCTGACACATGCAGCTCCCGGAGACGGTCACAGCTTGTCT
GTAAGCGGATGCCGGGAGCAGACAAGCCCGTCAGGGCGCGTCAGCGGGTGTTGGCGGGTGTCGGGGCTGG
CTTAACTATGCGGCATCAGAGCAGATTGTACTGAGAGTGCACCATATGCGGTGTGAAATACCGCACAGAT
GCGTAAGGAGAAAATACCGCATCAGGCGCCATTCGCCATTCAGGCTGCGCAACTGTTGGGAAGGGCGATC
GGTGCGGGCCTCTTCGCTATTACGCCAGCTGGCGAAAGGGGGATGTGCTGCAAGGCGATTAAGTTGGGTA
ACGCCAGGGTTTTCCCAGTCACGACGTTGTAAAACGACGGCCAGTGAATTCGAGCTCGGTACCCATAACT
TCGTATAGCATACATTATACGAAGTTATAAGCTTCGCCAGGCTGTAAATCCCGTGAGTCGTCCTCACAAA
TCATCAAGCAGGTGTCCTCAGGGAGACTGCCTGACTGAGTTATGCTAATTCCTTTCTACTTTGGCGTGGT
CACGGGCGCGCCGGATCCTTAATTAAGTCTAGCATGTCATTCGATTTTCACCCCCCGCGTAGTTCCTGTG
TGTCATTCGTTGTCGAGACAACTCTGTCCCGCCCCGGTGCTGTTCCATATGCGTGACTTTCCCGCAATTT
TTTCAGACTTTCAGGAAAGACAGGCTCCGGAACGATCTCGTCCATGACTGGTAAATCCACGACACCGCAA
TGGCCCCCAGCACCTCTATCTCTCGTGCCAGGGGACTAACGTTGTATGCGTCTGCGTCTTGTCTTTTTGC
ATTCGCTTTCCAAAAAAGAGAGCCATCCGTTCCCCCGCACATTCAACGCCGCGAGTGCGGTTTTTGTCTT
TTTTGAGTGGTAGGACGCTTTTCATGCGCGAACTACGTGGACATTAAGTTCCATTCTCTTTTTCGACAGC
ACGAAACCTTGCATTCAAACCCGCCCGCGGAAGATCCGATCTTGCTGCTGTTCGCAGTCCCAGTAGCGTC
CTGTCGGCCGCGCCGTCTCTGTTGGTGGGCAGCCGCTACACCTGTTATCTGACTGCCGTGCGCGAAAATG
ACGCCATTTTTGGGAAAATCGGGGAACTTCATTCTTTAAAAGTATGCGGAGGTTTCCTTTTTCTTCTGTT
CGTTTCTTTTTCTCGGGTTTGATAACCGTGTTCGATGTAAGCACTTTCCGTCTCTCCTCCGTGCTTTGTT
CGACATCGAGACCAGGTGTGCAGATCCTTCGCTTGTCGATCCGGAGACGCGTGTCTCGTAGAACCTTTTC
ATTTTACCACACGGCAGTGCGGAGCACTGCTCTGAGTGCAGCAGGGACGGGTGAAGTTTCGCTTTAGTAG
TGCGTTTCTGCTCTACGGGGCGTTGTCGTGTCTGGGAAGATGCAGAAACCGGTGTGTCTGGTCGTCGCGA
TGACCCCCAAGAGGGGCATCGGCATCAACAACGGCCTCCCGTGGCCCCACTTGACCACAGATTTCAAACA
CTTTCGTCGTGTGACAAAAACGACGCCCGAAGAAGCCAGTCGCCTGAACGGGTGGCTTCCCAGGAAATTT
GCAAAGACGGGCGACTCTGGACTTCCCTCTCCATCAGTCGGCAAGAGATTCAACGCCGTTGTCATGGGAC
GGAAAAACTGGGAAAGCATGCCTCGAAAGTTTAGACCCCTCGTGGACAGATTGAACATCGTCGTTTCCTC
TTCCCTCAAAGAAGAAGACATTGCGGCGGAGAAGCCTCAAGCTGAAGGCCAGCAGCGCGTCCGAGTCTGT
GCTTCACTCCCAGCAGCTCTCAGCCTTCTGGAGGAAGAGTACAAGGATTCTGTCGACCAGATTTTTGTCG
TGGGAGGAGCGGGACTGTACGAGGCAGCGCTGTCTCTGGGCGTTGCCTCTCACCTGTACATCACGCGTGT
AGCCCGCGAGTTTCCGTGCGACGTTTTCTTCCCTGCGTTCCCCGGAGATGACATTCTTTCAAACAAATCA
ACTGCTGCGCAGGCTGCAGCTCCTGCCGAGTCTGTGTTCGTTCCCTTTTGTCCGGAGCTCGGAAGAGAGA
AGGACAATGAAGCGACGTATCGACCCATCTTCATTTCCAAGACCTTCTCAGACAACGGGGTACCCTACGA
CTTTGTGGTTCTCGAGAAGAGAAGGAAGACTGACGACGCAGCCACTGCGGAACCGAGCAACGCAATGAGC
TCCTTGACGTCCACGAGGGAGACAACTCCCGTGCACGGGTTGCAGGCTCCTTCTTCGGCCGCAGCCATTG
CCCCGGTGTTGGCGTGGATGGACGAAGAAGACCGGAAAAAACGCGAGCAAAAGGAACTGATTCGGGCCGT
TCCGCATGTTCACTTTAGAGGCCATGAAGAATTCCAGTACCTTGATCTCATTGCCGACATTATTAACAAT
GGAAGGACAATGGATGACCGAACGGGCGTTGGTGTCATCTCCAAATTCGGCTGCACTATGCGCTACTCGC
TGGATCAGGCCTTTCCACTTCTCACCACAAAGCGTGTGTTCTGGAAAGGGGTCCTCGAAGAGTTGCTGTG
GTTCATTCGCGGCGACACGAACGCAAACCATCTTTCTGAGAAGGGCGTGAAGATCTGGGACAAGAATGTG
ACACGCGAGTTCCTCGATTCGCGCAATCTCCCCCACCGAGAGGTCGGAGACATCGGCCCGGGCTACGGCT
TCCAGTGGAGACACTTCGGCGCGGCATACAAAGACATGCACACAGACTACACAGGGCAGGGCGTCGACCA
GCTGAAGAATGTGATCCAGATGCTGAGAACGAATCCAACAGATCGTCGCATGCTCATGACTGCCTGGAAT
CCTGCAGCGCTGGACGAAATGGCGCTGCCGCCTTGTCACTTGTTGTGCCAGTTCTACGTGAACGACCAGA
AGGAGCTGTCGTGCATCATGTATCAGCGGTCGTGCGATGTCGGCCTCGGCGTCCCCTTCAACATCGCTTC
CTATTCGCTTTTGACGCTCATGGTTGCACACGTCTGCAACCTAAAACCTAAGGAGTTCATTCACTTCATG
GGGAACACGCATGTCTACACGAACCATGTCGAGGCTTTAAAAGAGCAGCTGCGGAGAGAACCGAGACCGT
TCCCCATTGTGAACATCCTCAACAAGGAACGCATCAAGGAAATCGACGATTTCACCGCCGAGGATTTTGA
GGTCGTGGGCTACGTCCCGCACGGACGAATCCAGATGGAGATGGCTGTCTAAGCTGAGCATAACTTCGTA
TAGCATACATTATACGAAGTTATCGGAAATACAGAAGCTGCCCGTCTCTCGTTTTCCTCTCTTTTCGGAG
GGATCAGGGAGAGTGCCTCGGGTCGGAGAGAGCTGACGAGGGGGTGCCAGAGACCCCTGTGTCCTTTATC
GAAGAAAAGGGATGACTCTTCATGTGGCATTTCACACAGTCTCACCTCGCCTTGTTTTCTTTTTGTCAAT
CAGAACGAAAGCGAGTTGCGGGTGACGCAGATGTGCGTGTATCCACTCGTGAATGCGTTATCGTTCTGTA
TGCCGCTAGAGTGCTGGACTGTTGCTGTCTGCCCACGACAGCAGACAACTTTCCTTCTATGCACTTGCAG
GATGGTGCAGCGCAAACGACGGAGAGAAAGGAGCACCCTCTCAGTTTCCCTACGATGTGCTGTCAGTTTC
GACTCTTCACCGCGAACGATTGGCGATACGTCTCTGTTGACTTGTTAGGCTCCGACCACGAAGCTCCCTT
AACTAAATAAGCCGCGACACCTAAGTGTACACCATTTGCAGATCGATAATCTGCGACCGCTGAATCCGTC
CAGATCAGTAAAACCGCACCACCTAAGTGTAAACCTTGTTTAGGTCGATAAAATGCTACCAACCCCCACC
CACAATCGAGCCTTGAGCGTTTCTGCGCACGCGTTGGCCTACGTGACTTGCTGATGCCTGCCTCTGGCCA
TTCATGCCAGTCAGTGCGCATAAAAATGTGGACACAGTCGGTTGACAAGTGTTCTGGCAGGCTACAGTGA
CACGGGGAAATCGTTTCTGAGAGAGCACCAAAACCTTTTAGCTGTCACCATCTTCTTCGCTTGCTACGTT
GTCTGATTTGTCGTTTTTCCTCTCGGTGTGAAGCGTTTTTCGTAACGTCAATCGACCCAGGACACTGCTT
CCAGCTGTCTGTGCCGTCCTGTCGTGACCAGTTTGTCGCCGCGACTTTATGAGCTTTTTCCTGTTGAGAA
AGCGGTTCGGCGGCCGCCACGTGACATGCGGGAGAAGAAAACGTGACCGAACAAATCAACTGGTGATCTA
GAGTCGACCTGCAGGCATGCAAGCTTGGCGTAATCATGGTCATAGCTGTTTCCTGCCTATAGTGAGTCGT
ATTATGTGAAATTGTTATCCGCTCACAATTCCACACAACATACGAGCCGGAAGCATAAAGTGTAAAGCCT
GGGGTGCCTAATGAGTGAGCTAACTCACATTAATTGCGTTGCGCTCACTGCCCGCTTTCCAGTCGGGAAA
CCTGTCGTGCCAGCTGCATTAATGAATCGGCCAACGCGCGGGGAGAGGCGGTTTGCGTATTGGGCGCTCT
TCCGCTTCCTCGCTCACTGACTCGCTGCGCTCGGTCGTTCGGCTGCGGCGAGCGGTATCAGCTCACTCAA
AGGCGGTAATACGGTTATCCACAGAATCAGGGGATAACGCAGGAAAGAACATGTGAGCAAAAGGCCAGCA
AAAGGCCAGGAACCGTAAAAAGGCCGCGTTGCTGGCGTTTTTCCATAGGCTCCGCCCCCCTGACGAGCAT
CACAAAAATCGACGCTCAAGTCAGAGGTGGCGAAACCCGACAGGACTATAAAGATACCAGGCGTTTCCCC
CTGGAAGCTCCCTCGTGCGCTCTCCTGTTCCGACCCTGCCGCTTACCGGATACCTGTCCGCCTTTCTCCC
TTCGGGAAGCGTGGCGCTTTCTCATAGCTCACGCTGTAGGTATCTCAGTTCGGTGTAGGTCGTTCGCTCC
AAGCTGGGCTGTGTGCACGAACCCCCCGTTCAGCCCGACCGCTGCGCCTTATCCGGTAACTATCGTCTTG
AGTCCAACCCGGTAAGACACGACTTATCGCCACTGGCAGCAGCCACTGGTAACAGGATTAGCAGAGCGAG
GTATGTAGGCGGTGCTACAGAGTTCTTGAAGTGGTGGCCTAACTACGGCTACACTAGAAGAACAGTATTT
GGTATCTGCGCTCTGCTGAAGCCAGTTACCTTCGGAAAAAGAGTTGGTAGCTCTTGATCCGGCAAACAAA
CCACCGCTGGTAGCGGTGGTTTTTTTGTTTGCAAGCAGCAGATTACGCGCAGAAAAAAAGGATCTCAAGA
AGATCCTTTGATCTTTTCTACGGGGTCTGACGCTCAGTGGAACGAAAACTCACGTTAAGGGATTTTGGTC
ATGAGATTATCAAAAAGGATCTTCACCTAGATCCTTTTAAATTAAAAATGAAGTTTTAAATCAATCTAAA
GTATATATGAGTAAACTTGGTCTGACAGTTACCAATGCTTAATCAGTGAGGCACCTATCTCAGCGATCTG
TCTATTTCGTTCATCCATAGTTGCCTGACTCCCCGTCGTGTAGATAACTACGATACGGGAGGGCTTACCA
TCTGGCCCCAGTGCTGCAATGATACCGCGAGACCCACGCTCACCGGCTCCAGATTTATCAGCAATAAACC
AGCCAGCCGGAAGGGCCGAGCGCAGAAGTGGTCCTGCAACTTTATCCGCCTCCATCCAGTCTATTAATTG
TTGCCGGGAAGCTAGAGTAAGTAGTTCGCCAGTTAATAGTTTGCGCAACGTTGTTGCCATTGCTACAGGC
ATCGTGGTGTCACGCTCGTCGTTTGGTATGGCTTCATTCAGCTCCGGTTCCCAACGATCAAGGCGAGTTA
CATGATCCCCCATGTTGTGCAAAAAAGCGGTTAGCTCCTTCGGTCCTCCGATCGTTGTCAGAAGTAAGTT
GGCCGCAGTGTTATCACTCATGGTTATGGCAGCACTGCATAATTCTCTTACTGTCATGCCATCCGTAAGA
TGCTTTTCTGTGACTGGTGAGTACTCAACCAAGTCATTCTGAGAATAGTGTATGCGGCGACCGAGTTGCT
CTTGCCCGGCGTCAATACGGGATAATACCGCGCCACATAGCAGAACTTTAAAAGTGCTCATCATTGGAAA
ACGTTCTTCGGGGCGAAAACTCTCAAGGATCTTACCGCTGTTGAGATCCAGTTCGATGTAACCCACTCGT
GCACCCAACTGATCTTCAGCATCTTTTACTTTCACCAGCGTTTCTGGGTGAGCAAAAACAGGAAGGCAAA
ATGCCGCAAAAAAGGGAATAAGGGCGACACGGAAATGTTGAATACTCATACTCTTCCTTTTTCAATATTA
TTGAAGCATTTATCAGGGTTATTGTCTCATGAGCGGATACATATTTGAATGTATTTAGAAAAATAAACAA
ATAGGGGTTCCGCGCACATTTCCCCGAAAAGTGCCACCTGACGTCTAAGAAACCATTATTATCATGACAT
TAACCTATAAAAATAGGCGTATCACGAGGCCCTTTCGTC
